>Addgene plasmid #186670 | Donor_YTHDF2_KO_Puro | addgene full sequence | sequence record 367432 | Addgene NGS Result
GAGATACCTACAGCGTGAGCTATGAGAAAGCGCCACGCTTCCCGAAGGGAGAAAGGCGGACAGGTATCCG
GTAAGCGGCAGGGTCGGAACAGGAGAGCGCACGAGGGAGCTTCCAGGGGGAAACGCCTGGTATCTTTATA
GTCCTGTCGGGTTTCGCCACCTCTGACTTGAGCGTCGATTTTTGTGATGCTCGTCAGGGGGGCGGAGCCT
ATGGAAAAACGCCAGCAACGCGGCCTTTTTACGGTTCCTGGCCTTTTGCTGGCCTTTTGCTCACATGTTC
TTTCCTGCGTTATCCCCTGATTCTGTGGATAACCGTATTACCGCCTTTGAGTGAGCTGATACCGCTCGCC
GCAGCCGAACGACCGAGCGCAGCGAGTCAGTGAGCGAGGAAGCGGAAGAGCGCCCAATACGCAAACCGCC
TCTCCCCGCGCGTTGGCCGATTCATTAATGCAGCTGGCACGACAGGTTTCCCGACTGGAAAGCGGGCAGT
GAGCGCAACGCAATTAATGTGAGTTAGCTCACTCATTAGGCACCCCAGGCTTTACACTTTATGCTTCCGG
CTCGTATGTTGTGTGGAATTGTGAGCGGATAACAATTTCACACAGGAAACAGCTATGACCATGATTACGC
CATGAGGGACTGTGTGACTCCCTAGGGGTCGGGTTACCTCCCAGATGGGGGTGGGGTATCACTTGCAGCT
GGAAGGCAGGTTCATTTTAAGGTCTCGCGGGCTTCGGAGGCCCCTCCCTCACTGAGAAACCGGCTTTTGT
CGTTCTTCTGAAGCCAGAGCTAGTCTTTCCAGGTGTTAGTCGAAACCTCGTGGTGCGACCCTGGTCGTCC
CAAACCCCCTAGGCCTTAATCCTGGGGCGGTGGGGGCGGGGAGGCCGTGAGCACGGCTTCCGCTCCTCCA
ATCCGCCAGAGGGCGCAGCGGCCGGCCTCTCCCTTCCCGGGGTTCTTCGCGCCGGGCCCCTTCCGCGTGG
GTGAGTGAATGTGAGAGTCAGCGCTCGCGCCGCGCGCGCCGCCCGCCTCCGCTGTTCGGCGCTCTGCTTT
AGGCGGTGGGGGGCGGGCGCGCGCGTAAAAGCATAGAGACGGGCATTGAGCTCTTGGGCTAGAGCGTCGC
CGAGTCGGAGCCGGAGCCTGAGCCGCGCGCTGTGTCTCCGCTGCGTCCGCCGAGGCCCCCGAGTGTCAGG
GACAAAAGCCTCCGCCTGCTCCCGCAGCCGGGGCTCATCTGCCGCCGCCGCCGCGCTGAGGAGAGTTCGC
CGCCGTCGCCGCCCGTGAGGATCTGAGAGCCAATTAGCTTGACCAAGCTTGCTAGCAATCAAAATGACCG
AGTACAAGCCCACGGTGCGCCTCGCCACCCGCGACGACGTCCCCCGGGCCGTACGCACCCTCGCCGCCGC
GTTCGCCGACTACCCCGCCACGCGCCACACCGTCGACCCGGACCGCCACATCGAGCGGGTCACCGAGCTG
CAAGAACTCTTCCTCACGCGCGTCGGGCTCGACATCGGCAAGGTGTGGGTCGCGGACGACGGCGCCGCGG
TGGCGGTCTGGACCACGCCGGAGAGCGTCGAAGCGGGGGCGGTGTTCGCCGAGATCGGCCCGCGCATGGC
CGAGTTGAGCGGTTCCCGGCTGGCCGCGCAGCAACAGATGGAAGGCCTCCTGGCGCCGCACCGGCCCAAG
GAGCCCGCGTGGTTCCTGGCCACCGTCGGCGTCTCGCCCGACCACCAGGGCAAGGGTCTGGGCAGCGCCG
TCGTGCTCCCCGGAGTGGAGGCGGCCGAGCGCGCCGGGGTGCCCGCCTTCCTGGAGACCTCCGCGCCCCG
CAACCTCCCCTTCTACGAGCGGCTCGGCTTCACCGTCACCGCCGACGTCGAGGTGCCCGAAGGACCGCGC
ACCTGGTGCATGACCCGCAAGCCCGGTGCCTAGAACTTGTTTATTGCAGCTTATAATGGTTACAAATAAA
GCAATAGCATCACAAATTTCACAAATAAAGCATTTTTTTCACTGCATTCTAGTTGTGGTTTGTCCAAACT
CATCAATGTATCTTATCATGTCTGGATCAAGCGCCCCGGGCGGAGGACCTTTCGGAAGCCGCTTAGTTCG
CAGGTGCCGCACACTTAAGTATTTTGACCCTTTCGGTGTGTTCTTGCAGCTGGCGAACAGCTTTTTCGCT
AACAAGGAGTAATTCATTAAGGGTGGGGGTGGATTGGGTTTTGAAACGCTCCAGGTCCTTAGTTTCCTGT
AGGTCTTAGAAGGCCTTTGTTTTTCATCCTCGTGGATCACTCTCTGGAAGTACTCTCATGTGATGGGGGA
GGGGAAGCGGGAGGGAATGGAAATCCAGAGGAGCCAATAAAATGACCTTTTTAGATCAACTTGCTCTGGG
TGGAGGGGGACATTTTCACTGGCGACTGTCGCTTCAGCATTCACTGTCATCTCTTACCCTTTTGAAGTTC
AATCTTACGTGCTTTGTTAACTAGTAAGGTTTTTCTCTGGTTAGCATATATGAACTAATTTGAAAGGAAG
ATTGTAGGATTGGGACACTCCTAATTGAATTTTTTTTTCTTTAGCAAAATGGATCTGTACATCAAAAGGA
TGGATTAAACGATGATGATTTTGAACCTTACTTGAGTCCACAGGCAAGGCCCGTGAGTAGTTAACTATTT
ACATATCTAATCGAAGGGTGTGGTATATTCTTTCTCCGCCTTCTACCAATAAATCCCACTAGAGGATCCC
CGGGTACCGAGCTCGAATTCACTGGCCGTCGTTTTACAACGTCGTGACTGGGAAAACCCTGGCGTTACCC
AACTTAATCGCCTTGCAGCACATCCCCCTTTCGCCAGCTGGCGTAATAGCGAAGAGGCCCGCACCGATCG
CCCTTCCCAACAGTTGCGCAGCCTGAATGGCGAATGGCGCCTGATGCGGTATTTTCTCCTTACGCATCTG
TGCGGTATTTCACACCGCATATGGTGCACTCTCAGTACAATCTGCTCTGATGCCGCATAGTTAAGCCAGC
CCCGACACCCGCCAACACCCGCTGACGCGCCCTGACGGGCTTGTCTGCTCCCGGCATCCGCTTACAGACA
AGCTGTGACCGTCTCCGGGAGCTGCATGTGTCAGAGGTTTTCACCGTCATCACCGAAACGCGCGAGACGA
AAGGGCCTCGTGATACGCCTATTTTTATAGGTTAATGTCATGATAATAATGGTTTCTTAGACGTCAGGTG
GCACTTTTCGGGGAAATGTGCGCGGAACCCCTATTTGTTTATTTTTCTAAATACATTCAAATATGTATCC
GCTCATGAGACAATAACCCTGATAAATGCTTCAATAATATTGAAAAAGGAAGAGTATGAGTATTCAACAT
TTCCGTGTCGCCCTTATTCCCTTTTTTGCGGCATTTTGCCTTCCTGTTTTTGCTCACCCAGAAACGCTGG
TGAAAGTAAAAGATGCTGAAGATCAGTTGGGTGCACGAGTGGGTTACATCGAACTGGATCTCAACAGCGG
TAAGATCCTTGAGAGTTTTCGCCCCGAAGAACGTTTTCCAATGATGAGCACTTTTAAAGTTCTGCTATGT
GGCGCGGTATTATCCCGTATTGACGCCGGGCAAGAGCAACTCGGTCGCCGCATACACTATTCTCAGAATG
ACTTGGTTGAGTACTCACCAGTCACAGAAAAGCATCTTACGGATGGCATGACAGTAAGAGAATTATGCAG
TGCTGCCATAACCATGAGTGATAACACTGCGGCCAACTTACTTCTGACAACGATCGGAGGACCGAAGGAG
CTAACCGCTTTTTTGCACAACATGGGGGATCATGTAACTCGCCTTGATCGTTGGGAACCGGAGCTGAATG
AAGCCATACCAAACGACGAGCGTGACACCACGATGCCTGTAGCAATGGCAACAACGTTGCGCAAACTATT
AACTGGCGAACTACTTACTCTAGCTTCCCGGCAACAATTAATAGACTGGATGGAGGCGGATAAAGTTGCA
GGACCACTTCTGCGCTCGGCCCTTCCGGCTGGCTGGTTTATTGCTGATAAATCTGGAGCCGGTGAGCGTG
GGTCTCGCGGTATCATTGCAGCACTGGGGCCAGATGGTAAGCCCTCCCGTATCGTAGTTATCTACACGAC
GGGGAGTCAGGCAACTATGGATGAACGAAATAGACAGATCGCTGAGATAGGTGCCTCACTGATTAAGCAT
TGGTAACTGTCAGACCAAGTTTACTCATATATACTTTAGATTGATTTAAAACTTCATTTTTAATTTAAAA
GGATCTAGGTGAAGATCCTTTTTGATAATCTCATGACCAAAATCCCTTAACGTGAGTTTTCGTTCCACTG
AGCGTCAGACCCCGTAGAAAAGATCAAAGGATCTTCTTGAGATCCTTTTTTTCTGCGCGTAATCTGCTGC
TTGCAAACAAAAAAACCACCGCTACCAGCGGTGGTTTGTTTGCCGGATCAAGAGCTACCAACTCTTTTTC
CGAAGGTAACTGGCTTCAGCAGAGCGCAGATACCAAATACTGTTCTTCTAGTGTAGCCGTAGTTAGGCCA
CCACTTCAAGAACTCTGTAGCACCGCCTACATACCTCGCTCTGCTAATCCTGTTACCAGTGGCTGCTGCC
AGTGGCGATAAGTCGTGTCTTACCGGGTTGGACTCAAGACGATAGTTACCGGATAAGGCGCAGCGGTCGG
GCTGAACGGGGGGTTCGTGCACACAGCCCAGCTTGGAGCGAACGACCTACACCGAACT
Features (pLannotate 1.2.2; 14 found; start..end, strand, type, name):
    400..492     +  CDS            lacI (fragment): lac repressor; lacI; The lac repressor binds to the lac operator to inhibit transcription in E. coli. This inhibition can be relieved by adding lactose or isopropyl-β-D-thiogalactopyranoside (IPTG).
    505..526     +  protein_bind   CAP binding site: CAP binding activates transcription in the presence of cAMP. E. coli catabolite activator protein
    541..571     +  promoter       lac promoter: promoter for the E. coli lac operon
    579..595     +  protein_bind   lac operator: The lac repressor binds to the lac operator to inhibit transcription in E. coli. This inhibition can be relieved by adding lactose or isopropyl-β-D-thiogalactopyranoside (IPTG). lac repressor encoded by lacI
   1324..1921    +  CDS            PuroR (fragment): puromycin N-acetyltransferase; pac from Streptomyces alboniger; confers resistance to puromycin
   1924..2058    +  polyA_signal   SV40 poly(A) signal: SV40 polyadenylation signal
   2565..2642    +  CDS            YTHDF2 (fragment): YTHD2_HUMAN - Also known as HGRG8 From Homo sapiens (Human).
   2719..2750    -  misc_feature   MCS (fragment): pUC18/19 multiple cloning site
   2747..2904    +  CDS            lacZα (fragment): LacZα fragment of β-galactosidase; lacZ fragment
   2910..3009    -  misc_feature   bom (fragment): basis of mobility region from pBR322
   3111..3146    -  CDS            rop (fragment): Rop protein, which maintains plasmids at low copy number; rop
   3241..3345    +  promoter       AmpR promoter: bla
   3346..4206    +  CDS            AmpR: β-lactamase; bla; confers resistance to ampicillin, carbenicillin, and related antibiotics
   4377..217     +  rep_origin     ori (across the origin): high-copy-number ColE1/pMB1/pBR322/pUC origin of replication
