[The description below was written by a language model from this plasmid's Addgene catalogue record and pLannotate feature annotations shown in this document.]
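Description:
Donor_YTHDF2_KO_Puro is a homology-directed repair donor plasmid built on the pUC19 backbone and designed to disrupt the endogenous human YTHDF2 gene in HEK293 cells. It replicates in E. coli from the high-copy ColE1/pUC origin and is selected with ampicillin through the β-lactamase gene and its native promoter. The usual pUC19 remnants are annotated around the insertion site: the CAP binding site, lac promoter and operator, fragments of lacZα and the multiple cloning site, and short lacI, bom and rop fragments. These play no role in the editing function. The insert was assembled by Gibson cloning.

The payload is a puromycin N-acetyltransferase coding sequence followed directly by an SV40 polyadenylation signal, placed between two homology arms matching the YTHDF2 locus. The annotation picks up a short YTHDF2 coding fragment downstream of the cassette, consistent with exon sequence in the right arm. The unannotated stretches on either side of the cassette presumably make up the rest of the arms. No mammalian promoter is annotated upstream of the puromycin gene, and that gene is called as a fragment. This fits a design in which the marker is expressed from the endogenous YTHDF2 promoter only after correct integration, though the record does not state this explicitly. Once integrated, the poly(A) signal would terminate transcription early and so knock out the gene, while puromycin selection enriches for edited cells. The associated publication describes editing endogenous genes through rapid selection of cell pools. The nuclease or guide RNA used to cut the locus is not carried on this plasmid and is not specified in the record.
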