Addgene plasmid #186670: Donor_YTHDF2_KO_Puro
Purpose: Donor plasmid to endogenously knock out the YTHDF2 in Hek293 cells. Puromycin and polyA sequence is inserted between two homology arms.
Depositing lab: Astrid Haase. Depositing organization: National Institute of Diabetes & Digestive & Kidney Diseases (NIDDK). Publication: Functional editing of endogenous genes through rapid selection of cell pools (Rapid generation of endogenously tagged genes in Drosophila ovarian somatic sheath cells). Meng Q, Stoyko D, Andrews CM, Konstantinidou P, Genzor P, O T, Elchert AR, Benner L, Sobti S, Katz EY, Haase AD. Nucleic Acids Res. 2022 May 27. pii: 6594084. doi: 10.1093/nar/gkac448. PubMed 35639929.
Backbone
  Vector backbone: pUC19
  Vector type: Mammalian Expression
  Selectable markers: Puromycin
Growth in bacteria
  Bacterial resistance: Ampicillin, 100 μg/mL
  Growth temperature: 30°C
  Growth strain: NEB Stable
  Copy number: High Copy
Gene/Insert
  Gene/Insert name: YTHDF2 KO Puromycin
  Species: H. sapiens (human)
  Entrez Gene: YTHDF2 (a.k.a. CAHL, DF2, HGRG8, NY-REN-2)
  Cloning method: Gibson Cloning
Terms and licenses: Academic/Nonprofit Terms; Industry Terms: Not Available to Industry
Depositor comments: Please visit https://www.biorxiv.org/content/10.1101/2020.12.18.423517v1 for bioRxiv preprint.
How to cite: Donor_YTHDF2_KO_Puro was a gift from Astrid Haase (Addgene plasmid # 186670 ; http://n2t.net/addgene:186670 ; RRID:Addgene_186670)
